Addgene plasmid #159687: R717-X61-566: His6-MBP-tev-Hs.RAF1(52-192)
Purpose: E. coli protein expression of His6-MBP-tev-Hs.RAF1(52-192)
Depositing lab: Dominic Esposito. Depositing organization: National Cancer Institute (NCI). Publication: KRAS interaction with RAF1 RAS-binding domain and cysteine-rich domain provides insights into RAS-mediated RAF activation. Tran TH, Chan AH, Young LC, Bindu L, Neale C, Messing S, Dharmaiah S, Taylor T, Denson JP, Esposito D, Nissley DV, Stephen AG, McCormick F, Simanshu DK. Nat Commun. 2021 Feb 19;12(1):1176. doi: 10.1038/s41467-021-21422-x. PubMed 33608534.
Backbone
  Vector backbone: pDest-566
  Vector type: Bacterial Expression
Growth in bacteria
  Bacterial resistance: Ampicillin, 100 μg/mL
  Growth temperature: 37°C
  Growth strain: DH5alpha
  Copy number: Low Copy
Gene/Insert
  Gene/Insert name: His6-MBP-tev-Hs.RAF1(52-192) (alt name: RAF1 RBD-CRD)
  Species: H. sapiens (human)
  Entrez Gene: RAF1 (a.k.a. CMD1NN, CRAF, NS5, Raf-1, c-Raf)
  Tag / fusion protein: His6-MBP-tev (N terminal on insert)
  Cloning method: Gateway Cloning
Terms and licenses: Academic/Nonprofit Terms; Industry Terms: Not Available to Industry
Depositor comments: Please visit https://www.biorxiv.org/content/10.1101/2020.07.31.231134v1 for bioRxiv preprint.
How to cite: R717-X61-566: His6-MBP-tev-Hs.RAF1(52-192) was a gift from Dominic Esposito (Addgene plasmid # 159687 ; http://n2t.net/addgene:159687 ; RRID:Addgene_159687)
