[The description below was written by a language model from this plasmid's Addgene catalogue record and pLannotate feature annotations shown in this document.]
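Description:
R717-X61-566: His6-MBP-tev-Hs.RAF1(52-192) is a 7.2 kb bacterial expression plasmid built by Gateway recombination into the pDest-566 destination vector and intended for producing a fragment of human RAF1 in E. coli. It carries a ColE1/pBR322-type origin together with the rop gene and the bom region, consistent with its listing as a low-copy plasmid, and it is selected with ampicillin through the β-lactamase gene. An f1 origin is also present, and short tetracycline-resistance fragments are non-functional remnants of the pBR322-derived backbone.

Expression is driven by a T7 promoter followed by a lac operator and the strong T7 gene 10 ribosome binding site, with a plasmid-borne lacI gene supplying repressor. Transcription is therefore held off until IPTG induction in a host that provides T7 RNA polymerase. The open reading frame begins with a His6 tag fused to a signal-sequence-free maltose binding protein, which stays in the cytosol and serves as both a solubility enhancer and an affinity handle. This is followed by the attB1 recombination scar, a TEV protease cleavage site, and RAF1 residues 52–192, which span the RAS-binding domain and the cysteine-rich domain. The attB2 site lies downstream of the insert. A further His-tag sequence annotated beyond attB2 appears to be a backbone element; the record describes only an N-terminal tag. The rrnB T1/T2 and T7 terminators close the transcription unit.

After affinity purification, TEV cleavage can remove the His6-MBP tag to release the RBD-CRD fragment. The associated publication concerns the interaction of KRAS with these RAF1 domains and its role in RAS-mediated RAF activation.
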