Features (pLannotate 1.2.2; 27 found; start..end, strand, type, name):
      2..20      +  promoter       T7 promoter: promoter for bacteriophage T7 RNA polymerase
     21..45      +  protein_bind   lac operator: The lac repressor binds to the lac operator to inhibit transcription in E. coli. This inhibition can be relieved by adding lactose or isopropyl-β-D-thiogalactopyranoside (IPTG). lac repressor encoded by lacI
     60..82      +  RBS            RBS: efficient ribosome binding site from bacteriophage T7 gene 10 (Olins and Rangwala, 1989)
     99..116     +  CDS            7xHis (fragment): 6xHis affinity tag
    120..1217    +  CDS            MBP: maltose binding protein from E. coli; malE (mutated); This version of the gene does not encode a signal sequence, so MBP will remain in the cytosol.
   1237..1254    +  protein_bind   attB1 (fragment): mutant version of attB; core recombination site for the Gateway® BP reaction BP Clonase™
   1260..1276    +  CDS            TEV site (fragment): tobacco etch virus (TEV) protease recognition and cleavage site
   1278..1700    +  CDS            RAF1 (fragment): RAF1_HUMAN - Also known as RAF. Experimental evidence at protein level: Swiss-Prot protein existence level 1. Serine/threonine-protein kinase that acts as a regulatory link between the membrane-associated Ras GTPases and the MAPK/ERK cascade, and this critical regulatory link functions as a switch determining cell fate decisions including proliferation, differentiation, apoptosis, survival and oncogenic transformation. RAF1 activation initiates a mitogen-activated protein kinase (MAPK) cascade that comprises a sequential phosphorylation of the dual-specific MAPK kinases (MAP2K1/MEK1 and MAP2K2
   1708..1725    -  protein_bind   attB2 (fragment): mutant version of attB; core recombination site for the Gateway® BP reaction BP Clonase™
   1825..1842    +  CDS            9xHis (fragment): 9xHis affinity tag
   1889..2004    +  ncRNA          5S rRNA: Accession: RF00001 - 5S ribosomal RNA
   2008..2094    +  terminator     rrnB T1 terminator: Escherichia coli rrnB; transcription terminator T1 from the E. coli rrnB gene
   2186..2213    +  terminator     rrnB T2 terminator: transcription terminator T2 from the E. coli rrnB gene
   2232..2271    +  promoter       AmpR promoter (fragment): bla
   2281..2328    +  terminator     T7 terminator: transcription terminator for bacteriophage T7 RNA polymerase
   2365..2820    +  rep_origin     f1 ori (sequence partly withheld): f1 bacteriophage origin of replication; arrow indicates direction of (+) strand synthesis
   2935..3795    -  CDS            AmpR: β-lactamase; bla; confers resistance to ampicillin, carbenicillin, and related antibiotics
   3796..3888    -  promoter       AmpR promoter: bla
   3969..4557    +  rep_origin     ori: high-copy-number ColE1/pMB1/pBR322/pUC origin of replication
   4743..4882    -  misc_feature   bom: basis of mobility region from pBR322
   4984..5175    -  CDS            rop: Rop protein, which maintains plasmids at low copy number; rop
   5192..5572    +  CDS            YPB1_ECOLX: Protein predicted: Swiss-Prot protein existence level 4. From Escherichia coli.
   5634..5698    -  CDS            TcR (fragment): tetracycline efflux protein; tet; confers resistance to tetracycline
   5713..5734    -  protein_bind   CAP binding site: CAP binding activates transcription in the presence of cAMP. E. coli catabolite activator protein
   5747..6829    -  CDS            lacI: lac repressor; lacI; The lac repressor binds to the lac operator to inhibit transcription in E. coli. This inhibition can be relieved by adding lactose or isopropyl-β-D-thiogalactopyranoside (IPTG).
   6830..6907    -  promoter       lacI promoter: lacI
   6915..7194    -  CDS            TcR (fragment): tetracycline efflux protein; tet; confers resistance to tetracycline
>Addgene plasmid #159687 | R717-X61-566: His6-MBP-tev-Hs.RAF1(52-192) | addgene full sequence | sequence record 313416 | Addgene NGS Result
TTAATACGACTCACTATAGGGGAATTGTGAGCGGATAACAATTCCCCTCTAGAAATAATTTTGTTTAACT
TTAAGAAGGAGATATACATATGAGATCCCATCACCATCACCATCACGGCAAAATCGAAGAAGGTAAACTG
GTAATCTGGATTAACGGCGATAAAGGCTATAACGGTCTCGCTGAAGTCGGTAAGAAATTCGAGAAAGATA
CCGGAATTAAAGTCACCGTTGAGCATCCGGATAAACTGGAAGAGAAATTCCCACAGGTTGCGGCAACTGG
CGATGGCCCTGACATTATCTTCTGGGCACACGACCGCTTTGGTGGCTACGCTCAATCTGGCCTGTTGGCT
GAAATCACCCCGGACAAAGCGTTCCAGGACAAGCTGTATCCGTTTACCTGGGATGCCGTACGTTACAACG
GCAAGCTGATTGCTTACCCGATCGCTGTTGAAGCGTTATCGCTGATTTATAACAAAGATCTGCTGCCGAA
CCCGCCAAAAACCTGGGAAGAGATCCCGGCGCTGGATAAAGAACTGAAAGCGAAAGGTAAGAGCGCGCTG
ATGTTCAACCTGCAAGAACCGTACTTCACCTGGCCGCTGATTGCTGCTGACGGGGGTTATGCGTTCAAGT
ATGAAAACGGCAAGTACGACATTAAAGACGTGGGCGTGGATAACGCTGGCGCGAAAGCGGGTCTGACCTT
CCTGGTTGACCTGATTAAAAACAAACACATGAATGCAGACACCGATTACTCCATCGCAGAAGCTGCCTTT
AATAAAGGCGAAACAGCGATGACCATCAACGGCCCGTGGGCATGGTCCAACATCGACACCAGCAAAGTGA
ATTATGGTGTAACGGTACTGCCGACCTTCAAGGGTCAACCATCCAAACCGTTCGTTGGCGTGCTGAGCGC
AGGTATTAACGCCGCCAGTCCGAACAAAGAGCTGGCAAAAGAGTTCCTCGAAAACTATCTGCTGACTGAT
GAAGGTCTGGAAGCGGTTAATAAAGACAAACCGCTGGGTGCCGTAGCGCTGAAGTCTTACGAGGAAGAGT
TGGCGAAAGATCCACGTATTGCCGCCACCATGGAAAACGCCCAGAAAGGTGAAATCATGCCGAACATCCC
GCAGATGTCCGCTTTCTGGTATGCCGTGCGTACTGCGGTGATCAACGCCGCCAGCGGTCGTCAGACTGTC
GATGAAGCCCTGAAAGACGCGCAGACTAATTCGGGATCTGATATCACAAGTTTGTACAAAAAAGTTGGCG
AAAACCTGTACTTCCAATCTAAGACAAGCAACACTATCCGTGTTTTCTTGCCGAACAAGCAAAGAACAGT
GGTCAATGTGCGAAATGGAATGAGCTTGCATGACTGCCTTATGAAAGCACTCAAGGTGAGGGGCCTGCAA
CCAGAGTGCTGTGCAGTGTTCAGACTTCTCCACGAACACAAAGGTAAAAAAGCACGCTTAGATTGGAATA
CTGATGCTGCGTCTTTGATTGGAGAAGAACTTCAAGTAGATTTCCTGGATCATGTTCCCCTCACAACACA
CAACTTTGCTCGGAAGACGTTCCTGAAGCTTGCCTTCTGTGACATCTGTCAGAAATTCCTGCTCAATGGA
TTTCGATGTCAGACTTGTGGCTACAAATTTCATGAGCACTGTAGCACCAAAGTACCTACTATGTGTGTGG
ACTGGAGTAACATCAGACAATAATCAACTTTCTTGTACAAAGTGGTGATATCGCTAGCTAGATAGCTAGA
AGCTTGCGGCCGCACAGCTGTATACACGTGCAAGCCAGCCAGAACTCGCTCCTGAAGACCCAGAGGATCT
CGAGCACCACCACCACCACCACTAATGTTAATTAAGTTGGGCGTTCCTAGGCTGATAAAACAGAATTTGC
CTGGCGGCAGTAGCGCGGTGGTCCCACCTGACCCCATGCCGAACTCAGAAGTGAAACGCCGTAGCGCCGA
TGGTAGTGTGGGGTCTCCCCATGCGAGAGTAGGGAACTGCCAGGCATCAAATAAAACGAAAGGCTCAGTC
GAAAGACTGGGCCTTTCGTTTTATCTGTTGTTTGTCGGTGAACGCTCTCCTGAGTAGGACAAATCCGCCG
GGAGCGGATTTGAACGTTGCGAAGCAACGGCCCGGAGGGTGGCGGGCAGGACGCCCGCCATAAACTGCCA
GGCATCAAATTAAGCAGAAGGCCATCCTGACGGATGGCCTTTTTGCGTTTCTACAAACTCTTTTGTTTAT
TTTTCTAAATACATTCAAATATGTATCCGCTGAGCAATAACTAGCATAACCCCTTGGGGCCTCTAAACGG
GTCTTGAGGGGTTTTTTGCTGAAAGGAGGAACTATATCCGGATTGGCGAATGGG
[124 nt withheld, positions 2365-2488]
C
[91 nt withheld, positions 2490-2580]
A
[49 nt withheld, positions 2582-2630]
CCTTTGACGTTGGAGTCCACGTTCTTT
[37 nt withheld, positions 2658-2694]
ACCCTATCTCGGTCTATTCTTTTGATTTATAAGGGATTTTGCCGATTTCGGCCTATTGGTTAAAAAATGA
GCTGATTTAACAAAAATTTAACGCGAATTTTAACAAAATATTAACGTTTACAATTTCTGGCGGCACGATG
GCATGAGATTATCAAAAAGGATCTTCACCTAGATCCTTTTAAATTAAAAATGAAGTTTTAAATCAATCTA
AAGTATATATGAGTAAACTTGGTCTGACAGTTACCAATGCTTAATCAGTGAGGCACCTATCTCAGCGATC
TGTCTATTTCGTTCATCCATAGTTGCCTGACTCCCCGTCGTGTAGATAACTACGATACGGGAGGGCTTAC
CATCTGGCCCCAGTGCTGCAATGATACCGCGAGACCCACGCTCACCGGCTCCAGATTTATCAGCAATAAA
CCAGCCAGCCGGAAGGGCCGAGCGCAGAAGTGGTCCTGCAACTTTATCCGCCTCCATCCAGTCTATTAAT
TGTTGCCGGGAAGCTAGAGTAAGTAGTTCGCCAGTTAATAGTTTGCGCAACGTTGTTGCCATTGCTACAG
GCATCGTGGTGTCACGCTCGTCGTTTGGTATGGCTTCATTCAGCTCCGGTTCCCAACGATCAAGGCGAGT
TACATGATCCCCCATGTTGTGCAAAAAAGCGGTTAGCTCCTTCGGTCCTCCGATCGTTGTCAGAAGTAAG
TTGGCCGCAGTGTTATCACTCATGGTTATGGCAGCACTGCATAATTCTCTTACTGTCATGCCATCCGTAA
GATGCTTTTCTGTGACTGGTGAGTACTCAACCAAGTCATTCTGAGAATAGTGTATGCGGCGACCGAGTTG
CTCTTGCCCGGCGTCAATACGGGATAATACCGCGCCACATAGCAGAACTTTAAAAGTGCTCATCATTGGA
AAACGTTCTTCGGGGCGAAAACTCTCAAGGATCTTACCGCTGTTGAGATCCAGTTCGATGTAACCCACTC
GTGCACCCAACTGATCTTCAGCATCTTTTACTTTCACCAGCGTTTCTGGGTGAGCAAAAACAGGAAGGCA
AAATGCCGCAAAAAAGGGAATAAGGGCGACACGGAAATGTTGAATACTCATACTCTTCCTTTTTCAATCA
TGATTGAAGCATTTATCAGGGTTATTGTCTCATGAGCGGATACATATTTGAATGTATTTAGAAAAATAAA
CAAATAGGTCATGACCAAAATCCCTTAACGTGAGTTTTCGTTCCACTGAGCGTCAGACCCCGTAGAAAAG
ATCAAAGGATCTTCTTGAGATCCTTTTTTTCTGCGCGTAATCTGCTGCTTGCAAACAAAAAAACCACCGC
TACCAGCGGTGGTTTGTTTGCCGGATCAAGAGCTACCAACTCTTTTTCCGAAGGTAACTGGCTTCAGCAG
AGCGCAGATACCAAATACTGTCCTTCTAGTGTAGCCGTAGTTAGGCCACCACTTCAAGAACTCTGTAGCA
CCGCCTACATACCTCGCTCTGCTAATCCTGTTACCAGTGGCTGCTGCCAGTGGCGATAAGTCGTGTCTTA
CCGGGTTGGACTCAAGACGATAGTTACCGGATAAGGCGCAGCGGTCGGGCTGAACGGGGGGTTCGTGCAC
ACAGCCCAGCTTGGAGCGAACGACCTACACCGAACTGAGATACCTACAGCGTGAGCTATGAGAAAGCGCC
ACGCTTCCCGAAGGGAGAAAGGCGGACAGGTATCCGGTAAGCGGCAGGGTCGGAACAGGAGAGCGCACGA
GGGAGCTTCCAGGGGGAAACGCCTGGTATCTTTATAGTCCTGTCGGGTTTCGCCACCTCTGACTTGAGCG
TCGATTTTTGTGATGCTCGTCAGGGGGGCGGAGCCTATGGAAAAACGCCAGCAACGCGGCCTTTTTACGG
TTCCTGGCCTTTTGCTGGCCTTTTGCTCACATGTTCTTTCCTGCGTTATCCCCTGATTCTGTGGATAACC
GTATTACCGCCTTTGAGTGAGCTGATACCGCTCGCCGCAGCCGAACGACCGAGCGCAGCGAGTCAGTGAG
CGAGGAAGCGGAAGAGCGCCTGATGCGGTATTTTCTCCTTACGCATCTGTGCGGTATTTCACACCGCAAT
GGTGCACTCTCAGTACAATCTGCTCTGATGCCGCATAGTTAAGCCAGTATACACTCCGCTATCGCTACGT
GACTGGGTCATGGCTGCGCCCCGACACCCGCCAACACCCGCTGACGCGCCCTGACGGGCTTGTCTGCTCC
CGGCATCCGCTTACAGACAAGCTGTGACCGTCTCCGGGAGCTGCATGTGTCAGAGGTTTTCACCGTCATC
ACCGAAACGCGCGAGGCAGCTGCGGTAAAGCTCATCAGCGTGGTCGTGAAGCGATTCACAGATGTCTGCC
TGTTCATCCGCGTCCAGCTCGTTGAGTTTCTCCAGAAGCGTTAATGTCTGGCTTCTGATAAAGCGGGCCA
TGTTAAGGGCGGTTTTTTCCTGTTTGGTCACTGATGCCTCCGTGTAAGGGGGATTTCTGTTCATGGGGGT
AATGATACCGATGAAACGAGAGAGGATGCTCACGATACGGGTTACTGATGATGAACATGCCCGGTTACTG
GAACGTTGTGAGGGTAAACAACTGGCGGTATGGATGCGGCGGGACCAGAGAAAAATCACTCAGGGTCAAT
GCCAGCGCTTCGTTAATACAGATGTAGGTGTTCCACAGGGTAGCCAGCAGCATCCTGCGATGCAGATCCG
GAACATAATGGTGCAGGGCGCTGACTTCCGCGTTTCCAGACTTTACGAAACACGGAAACCGAAGACCATT
CATGTTGTTGCTCAGGTCGCAGACGTTTTGCAGCAGCAGTCGCTTCACGTTCGCTCGCGTATCGGTGATT
CATTCTGCTAACCAGTAAGGCAACCCCGCCAGCCTAGCCGGGTCCTCAACGACAGGAGCACGATCATGCT
AGTCATGCCCCGCGCCCACCGGAAGGAGCTGACTGGGTTGAAGGCTCTCAAGGGCATCGGTCGAGATCCC
GGTGCCTAATGAGTGAGCTAACTTACATTAATTGCGTTGCGCTCACTGCCCGCTTTCCAGTCGGGAAACC
TGTCGTGCCAGCTGCATTAATGAATCGGCCAACGCGCGGGGAGAGGCGGTTTGCGTATTGGGCGCCAGGG
TGGTTTTTCTTTTCACCAGTGAGACGGGCAACAGCTGATTGCCCTTCACCGCCTGGCCCTGAGAGAGTTG
CAGCAAGCGGTCCACGCTGGTTTGCCCCAGCAGGCGAAAATCCTGTTTGATGGTGGTTAACGGCGGGATA
TAACATGAGCTGTCTTCGGTATCGTCGTATCCCACTACCGAGATGTCCGCACCAACGCGCAGCCCGGACT
CGGTAATGGCGCGCATTGCGCCCAGCGCCATCTGATCGTTGGCAACCAGCATCGCAGTGGGAACGATGCC
CTCATTCAGCATTTGCATGGTTTGTTGAAAACCGGACATGGCACTCCAGTCGCCTTCCCGTTCCGCTATC
GGCTGAATTTGATTGCGAGTGAGATATTTATGCCAGCCAGCCAGACGCAGACGCGCCGAGACAGAACTTA
ATGGGCCCGCTAACAGCGCGATTTGCTGGTGACCCAATGCGACCAGATGCTCCACGCCCAGTCGCGTACC
GTCTTCATGGGAGAAAATAATACTGTTGATGGGTGTCTGGTCAGAGACATCAAGAAATAACGCCGGAACA
TTAGTGCAGGCAGCTTCCACAGCAATGGCATCCTGGTCATCCAGCGGATAGTTAATGATCAGCCCACTGA
CGCGTTGCGCGAGAAGATTGTGCACCGCCGCTTTACAGGCTTCGACGCCGCTTCGTTCTACCATCGACAC
CACCACGCTGGCACCCAGTTGATCGGCGCGAGATTTAATCGCCGCGACAATTTGCGACGGCGCGTGCAGG
GCCAGACTGGAGGTGGCAACGCCAATCAGCAACGACTGTTTGCCCGCCAGTTGTTGTGCCACGCGGTTGG
GAATGTAATTCAGCTCCGCCATCGCCGCTTCCACTTTTTCCCGCGTTTTCGCAGAAACGTGGCTGGCCTG
GTTCACCACGCGGGAAACGGTCTGATAAGAGACACCGGCATACTCTGCGACATCGTATAACGTTACTGGT
TTCACATTCACCACCCTGAATTGACTCTCTTCCGGGCGCTATCATGCCATACCGCGAAAGGTTTTGCGCC
ATTCGATGGTGTCCGGGATCTCGACGCTCTCCCTTATGCGACTCCTGCATTAGGAAGCAGCCCAGTAGTA
GGTTGAGGCCGTTGAGCACCGCCGCCGCAAGGAATGGTGCATGCAAGGAGATGGCGCCCAACAGTCCCCC
GGCCACGGGGCCTGCCACCATACCCACGCCGAAACAAGCGCTCATGAGCCCGAAGTGGCGAGCCCGATCT
TCCCCATCGGTGATGTCGGCGATATAGGCGCCAGCAACCGCACCTGTGGCGCCGGTGATGCCGGCCACGA
TGCGTCCGGCGTAGAGGATCGAGATCGATCTCGATCCCGCGAAA
